>Addgene plasmid #85808 | pKI1.1R | addgene full sequence | sequence record 322878 | Addgene NGS Result
CGACGTCGCATGCTCCCGGCCGCCATGGCCGCGGGATATCACAAGTTTGTACAAAAAAGCAGGCTCCGCG
GCCGCTCGTTGAACAACGGAAACTCGACTTGCCTTCCGCACAATACATCATTTCTTCTTAGCTTTTTTTC
TTCTTCTTCGTTCATACAGTTTTTTTTTGTTTATCAGCTTACATTTTCTTGAACCGTAGCTTTCGTTTTC
TTCTTTTTAACTTTCCATTCGGAGTTTTTGTATCTTGTTTCATAGTTTGTCCCAGGATTAGAATGATTAG
GCATCGAACCTTCAAGAATTTGATTGAATAAAACATCTTCATTCTTAAGATATGAAGATAATCTTCAAAA
GGCCCCTGGGAATCTGAAAGAAGAGAAGCAGGCCCATTTATATGGGAAAGAACAATAGTATTTCTTATAT
AGGCCCATTTAAGTTGAAAACAATCTTCAAAAGTCCCACATCGCTTAGATAAGAAAACGAAGCTGAGTTT
ATATACAGCTAGAGTCGAAGTAGTGATTGAAATGCAGGTGATGACTCACCTGCATAAGTTTTAGAGCTAG
AAATAGCAAGTTAAAATAAGGCTAGTCCGTTATCAACTTGAAAAAGTGGCACCGAGTCGGTGCTTTTTTT
TTTTGCGGCCGCGATCCCTCAACTTTTGATTCGCTATTTGCAGTGCACCTGTGGCGTTCATCACATCTTT
TGTGACACTGTTTGCACTGGTCATTGCTATTACAAAGGACCTTCCTGATGTTGAAGGAGATCGAAAGTAA
GTAACTGCACGCATAACCATTTTCTTTCCGCTCTTTGGCTCAATCCATTTGACAGTCAAAGACAATGTTT
AACCAGCTCCGTTTGATATATTGTCTTTATGTGTTTGTTCAAGCATGTTTAGTTAATCATGCCTTTGATT
GATCTTGAATAGGTTCCAAATATCAACCCTGGCAACAAAACTTGGAGTGAGAAACATTGCATTCCTCGGT
TCTGGACTTCTGCTAGTAAATTATGTTTCAGCCATATCACTAGCTTTCTACATGCCTCAGGTGAATTCAT
CTATTTCCGTCTTAACTATTTCGGTTAATTAAAGCACGAACACCATTACTGCATGTAGAAGCTTGATAAA
CTATCGCCACCAATTTATTTTTGTTGCGATATTGTTACTTTCCTCAGTATGCAGCTTTGAAAAGACCAAC
CCTCTTATCCTTTAACAATGAACAGGTTTTTAGAGGTAGCTTGATGATTCCTGCACATGTGATCTTGGCT
TCAGGCTTAATTTTCCAGGTAAAGCATTATGAGATACTCTTATATCTCTTACATACTTTTGAGATAATGC
ACAAGAACTTCATAACTATATGCTTTAGTTTCTGCATTTGACACTGCCAAATTCATTAATCTCTAATATC
TTTGTTGTTGATCTTTGGTAGACATGGGTACTAGAAAAAGCAAACTACACCAAGGTAAAATACTTTTGTA
CAAACATAAACTCGTTATCACGGAACATCAATGGAGTGTATATCTAACGGAGTGTAGAAACATTTGATTA
TTGCAGGAAGCTATCTCAGGATATTATCGGTTTATATGGAATCTCTTCTACGCAGAGTATCTGTTATTCC
CCTTCCTCTAGCTTTCAATTTCATGGTGAGGATATGCAGTTTTCTTTGTATATCATTCTTCTTCTTCTTT
GTAGCTTGGAGTCAAAATCGGTTCCTTCATGTACATACATCAAGGATATGTCCTTCTGAATTTTTATATC
TTGCAATAAAAATGCTTGTACCAATTGAAACACCAGCTTTTTGAGTTCTATGATCACTGACTTGGTTCTA
ACCAAAAAAAAAAAATGTTTAATTTACATATCTAAAAGTAGGTTTAGGGAAACCTAAACAGTAAAATATT
TGTATATTATTCGAATTTCACTCATCATAAAAACTTAAATTGCACCATAAAATTTTGTTTTACTATTAAT
GATGTAATTTGTGTAACTTAAGATAAAAATAATATTCCGTAAGTTAACCGGCTAAAACCACGTATAAACC
AGGGAACCTGTTAAACCGGTTCTTTACTGGATAAAGAAATGAAAGCCCATGTAGACAGCTCCATTAGAGC
CCAAACCCTAAATTTCTCATCTATATAAAAGGAGTGACATTAGGGTTTTTGTTCGTCCTCTTAAAGCTTC
TCGTTTTCTCTGCCGTCTCTCTCATTCGCGCGACGCAAACGATCTTCAGGTGATCTTCTTTCTCCAAATC
CTCTCTCATAACTCTGATTTCGTACTTGTGTATTTGAGCTCACGCTCTGTTTCTCTCACCACAGCCCCAT
GGACTATAAGGACCACGACGGAGACTACAAGGATCATGATATTGATTACAAAGACGATGACGATAAGATG
GCCCCAAAGAAGAAGCGGAAGGTCGGTATCCACGGAGTCCCAGCAGCCGACAAGAAGTACAGCATCGGCC
TGGACATCGGCACCAACTCTGTGGGCTGGGCCGTGATCACCGACGAGTACAAGGTGCCCAGCAAGAAATT
CAAGGTGCTGGGCAACACCGACCGGCACAGCATCAAGAAGAACCTGATCGGAGCCCTGCTGTTCGACAGC
GGCGAAACAGCCGAGGCCACCCGGCTGAAGAGAACCGCCAGAAGAAGATACACCAGACGGAAGAACCGGA
TCTGCTATCTGCAAGAGATCTTCAGCAACGAGATGGCCAAGGTGGACGACAGCTTCTTCCACAGACTGGA
AGAGTCCTTCCTGGTGGAAGAGGATAAGAAGCACGAGCGGCACCCCATCTTCGGCAACATCGTGGACGAG
GTGGCCTACCACGAGAAGTACCCCACCATCTACCACCTGAGAAAGAAACTGGTGGACAGCACCGACAAGG
CCGACCTGCGGCTGATCTATCTGGCCCTGGCCCACATGATCAAGTTCCGGGGCCACTTCCTGATCGAGGG
CGACCTGAACCCCGACAACAGCGACGTGGACAAGCTGTTCATCCAGCTGGTGCAGACCTACAACCAGCTG
TTCGAGGAAAACCCCATCAACGCCAGCGGCGTGGACGCCAAGGCCATCCTGTCTGCCAGACTGAGCAAGA
GCAGACGGCTGGAAAATCTGATCGCCCAGCTGCCCGGCGAGAAGAAGAATGGCCTGTTCGGAAACCTGAT
TGCCCTGAGCCTGGGCCTGACCCCCAACTTCAAGAGCAACTTCGACCTGGCCGAGGATGCCAAACTGCAG
CTGAGCAAGGACACCTACGACGACGACCTGGACAACCTGCTGGCCCAGATCGGCGACCAGTACGCCGACC
TGTTTCTGGCCGCCAAGAACCTGTCCGACGCCATCCTGCTGAGCGACATCCTGAGAGTGAACACCGAGAT
CACCAAGGCCCCCCTGAGCGCCTCTATGATCAAGAGATACGACGAGCACCACCAGGACCTGACCCTGCTG
AAAGCTCTCGTGCGGCAGCAGCTGCCTGAGAAGTACAAAGAGATTTTCTTCGACCAGAGCAAGAACGGCT
ACGCCGGCTACATTGACGGCGGAGCCAGCCAGGAAGAGTTCTACAAGTTCATCAAGCCCATCCTGGAAAA
GATGGACGGCACCGAGGAACTGCTCGTGAAGCTGAACAGAGAGGACCTGCTGCGGAAGCAGCGGACCTTC
GACAACGGCAGCATCCCCCACCAGATCCACCTGGGAGAGCTGCACGCCATTCTGCGGCGGCAGGAAGATT
TTTACCCATTCCTGAAGGACAACCGGGAAAAGATCGAGAAGATCCTGACCTTCCGCATCCCCTACTACGT
GGGCCCTCTGGCCAGGGGAAACAGCAGATTCGCCTGGATGACCAGAAAGAGCGAGGAAACCATCACCCCC
TGGAACTTCGAGGAAGTGGTGGACAAGGGCGCTTCCGCCCAGAGCTTCATCGAGCGGATGACCAACTTCG
ATAAGAACCTGCCCAACGAGAAGGTGCTGCCCAAGCACAGCCTGCTGTACGAGTACTTCACCGTGTATAA
CGAGCTGACCAAAGTGAAATACGTGACCGAGGGAATGAGAAAGCCCGCCTTCCTGAGCGGCGAGCAGAAA
AAGGCCATCGTGGACCTGCTGTTCAAGACCAACCGGAAAGTGACCGTGAAGCAGCTGAAAGAGGACTACT
TCAAGAAAATCGAGTGCTTCGACTCCGTGGAAATCTCCGGCGTGGAAGATCGGTTCAACGCCTCCCTGGG
CACATACCACGATCTGCTGAAAATTATCAAGGACAAGGACTTCCTGGACAATGAGGAAAACGAGGACATT
CTGGAAGATATCGTGCTGACCCTGACACTGTTTGAGGACAGAGAGATGATCGAGGAACGGCTGAAAACCT
ATGCCCACCTGTTCGACGACAAAGTGATGAAGCAGCTGAAGCGGCGGAGATACACCGGCTGGGGCAGGCT
GAGCCGGAAGCTGATCAACGGCATCCGGGACAAGCAGTCCGGCAAGACAATCCTGGATTTCCTGAAGTCC
GACGGCTTCGCCAACAGAAACTTCATGCAGCTGATCCACGACGACAGCCTGACCTTTAAAGAGGACATCC
AGAAAGCCCAGGTGTCCGGCCAGGGCGATAGCCTGCACGAGCACATTGCCAATCTGGCCGGCAGCCCCGC
CATTAAGAAGGGCATCCTGCAGACAGTGAAGGTGGTGGACGAGCTCGTGAAAGTGATGGGCCGGCACAAG
CCCGAGAACATCGTGATCGAAATGGCCAGAGAGAACCAGACCACCCAGAAGGGACAGAAGAACAGCCGCG
AGAGAATGAAGCGGATCGAAGAGGGCATCAAAGAGCTGGGCAGCCAGATCCTGAAAGAACACCCCGTGGA
AAACACCCAGCTGCAGAACGAGAAGCTGTACCTGTACTACCTGCAGAATGGGCGGGATATGTACGTGGAC
CAGGAACTGGACATCAACCGGCTGTCCGACTACGATGTGGACCATATCGTGCCTCAGAGCTTTCTGAAGG
ACGACTCCATCGACAACAAGGTGCTGACCAGAAGCGACAAGAACCGGGGCAAGAGCGACAACGTGCCCTC
CGAAGAGGTCGTGAAGAAGATGAAGAACTACTGGCGGCAGCTGCTGAACGCCAAGCTGATTACCCAGAGA
AAGTTCGACAATCTGACCAAGGCCGAGAGAGGCGGCCTGAGCGAACTGGATAAGGCCGGCTTCATCAAGA
GACAGCTGGTGGAAACCCGGCAGATCACAAAGCACGTGGCACAGATCCTGGACTCCCGGATGAACACTAA
GTACGACGAGAATGACAAGCTGATCCGGGAAGTGAAAGTGATCACCCTGAAGTCCAAGCTGGTGTCCGAT
TTCCGGAAGGATTTCCAGTTTTACAAAGTGCGCGAGATCAACAACTACCACCACGCCCACGACGCCTACC
TGAACGCCGTCGTGGGAACCGCCCTGATCAAAAAGTACCCTAAGCTGGAAAGCGAGTTCGTGTACGGCGA
CTACAAGGTGTACGACGTGCGGAAGATGATCGCCAAGAGCGAGCAGGAAATCGGCAAGGCTACCGCCAAG
TACTTCTTCTACAGCAACATCATGAACTTTTTCAAGACCGAGATTACCCTGGCCAACGGCGAGATCCGGA
AGCGGCCTCTGATCGAGACAAACGGCGAAACCGGGGAGATCGTGTGGGATAAGGGCCGGGATTTTGCCAC
CGTGCGGAAAGTGCTGAGCATGCCCCAAGTGAATATCGTGAAAAAGACCGAGGTGCAGACAGGCGGCTTC
AGCAAAGAGTCTATCCTGCCCAAGAGGAACAGCGATAAGCTGATCGCCAGAAAGAAGGACTGGGACCCTA
AGAAGTACGGCGGCTTCGACAGCCCCACCGTGGCCTATTCTGTGCTGGTGGTGGCCAAAGTGGAAAAGGG
CAAGTCCAAGAAACTGAAGAGTGTGAAAGAGCTGCTGGGGATCACCATCATGGAAAGAAGCAGCTTCGAG
AAGAATCCCATCGACTTTCTGGAAGCCAAGGGCTACAAAGAAGTGAAAAAGGACCTGATCATCAAGCTGC
CTAAGTACTCCCTGTTCGAGCTGGAAAACGGCCGGAAGAGAATGCTGGCCTCTGCCGGCGAACTGCAGAA
GGGAAACGAACTGGCCCTGCCCTCCAAATATGTGAACTTCCTGTACCTGGCCAGCCACTATGAGAAGCTG
AAGGGCTCCCCCGAGGATAATGAGCAGAAACAGCTGTTTGTGGAACAGCACAAGCACTACCTGGACGAGA
TCATCGAGCAGATCAGCGAGTTCTCCAAGAGAGTGATCCTGGCCGACGCTAATCTGGACAAAGTGCTGTC
CGCCTACAACAAGCACCGGGATAAGCCCATCAGAGAGCAGGCCGAGAATATCATCCACCTGTTTACCCTG
ACCAATCTGGGAGCCCCTGCCGCCTTCAAGTACTTTGACACCACCATCGACCGGAAGAGGTACACCAGCA
CCAAAGAGGTGCTGGACGCCACCCTGATCCACCAGAGCATCACCGGCCTGTACGAGACACGGATCGACCT
GTCTCAGCTGGGAGGCGACAAAAGGCCGGCGGCCACGAAAAAGGCCGGCCAGGCAAAAAAGAAAAAGTAA
AAGGGTGGGATATGAAGATGAAGATGAAATATTTGGTGTGTCAAATAAAAAGCTTGTGTGCTTAAGTTTG
TGTTTTTTTCTTGGCTTGTTGTGTTATGAATTTGTGGCTTTTTCTAATATTAAATGAATGTAAGATCTCA
TTATAATGAATAAACAAATGTTTCTATAATCCATTGTGAATGTTTTGTTGGATCTCTTCTGCAGCATATA
ACTACTGTATGTGCTATGGTATGGACTATGGAATATGATTAAAGATAAGGCGCGCCGACCCAGCTTTCTT
GTACAAAGTGGTGATATCACTAGTGTATGTAGGTATAGTAACATGAACAAGAACAGACTCAAGTACAAGA
TCGCATACGAAAATGGAAATGGCAATGTCACTTCCACATAATCAAACACGAATCCTCATATCAACAAGGC
CTGAGATTCTAACTAGCTCATAACAACTTAGCCAATAGTTACTTGAGACTACCAAATGTATGTAGAACTA
AAGACTAAGGGACAGAGAGTTCGTCTAAACAGGTGAATCTAGTCGTTGTTATCTAATAAACAATTCAGCC
CCAAATGCAGAACACACATAGAGCTCTCTATTGATTCAAATTACGATCTGATACTGATAACGTCTAGATT
TTTAGGGTTAAAGCAATCAATCACCTGACGATTCAAGGTGGTTGGATCATGACGATTCCAGAAAACATCA
AGCAAGCTCTCAAAGCTACACTCTTTGGGATCATACTGAACTCTAACAACCTCGTTATGTCCCGTAGTGC
CAGTACAGACATCCTCGTAACTCGGATTGTGCACGATGCCATGGCTATACCCAACCTCGGTCTTGGTCAC
ACCAGGAACTCTCTGGTAAGCTAGCTCCACTCCCCAGAAACAACCGGCGCCAAATTGCGCGAATTGCTGA
CCTGAAGACGGAACATCATCGTCGGGTCCTTGGGCGATTGCGGCGGAAGATGGGTCAGCTTGGGCTTGAG
GACGAGACCCGAATCCGAGTCTGTTGAAAAGGTTGTTCATTGGGGATTTGTATACGGAGATTGGTCGTCG
AGAGGTTTGAGGGAAAGGACAAATGGGTTTGGCTCTGGAGAAAGAGAGTGCGGCTTTAGAGAGAGAATTG
AGAGGTTTAGAGAGAGATGCGGCGGCGATGAGCGGAGGAGAGACGACGAGGACCTGCATTATCAAAGCAG
TGACGTGGTGAAATTTGGAACTTTTAAGAGGCAGATAGATTTATTATTTGTATCCATTTTCTTCATTGTT
CTAGAATGTCGCGGAACAAATTTTAAAACTAAATCCTAAATTTTTCTAATTTTGTTGCCAATAGTGGATA
TGTGGGCCGTATAGAAGGAATCTATTGAAGGCCCAAACCCATACTGACGAGCCCAAAGGTTCGTTTTGCG
TTTTATGTTTCGGTTCGATGCCAACGCCACATTCTGAGCTAGGCAAAAAACAAACGTGTCTTTGAATAGA
CTCCTCTCGTTAACACATGCAGCGGCTGCATGGTGACGCCATTAACACGTGGCCTACAATTGCATGATGT
CTCCATTGACACGTGACTTCTCGTCTCCTTTCTTAATATATCTAACAAACACTCCTACCTCTTCCAAAAT
ATATACACATCTTTTTGATCAATCTCTCATTCAAAATCTCATTCTCTCTAGTAAACAAGAACAAAAAAAT
GGCGGATACAGCTAGAGGAACCCATCACGATATCATCGGCAGAGACCAGTACCCGATGATGGGCCGAGAC
CGAGACCAGTACCAGATGTCCGGACGAGGATCTGACTACTCCAAGTCTAGGCAGATTGCTAAAGCTGCAA
CTGCTGTCACAGCTGGTGGTTCCCTCCTTGTTCTCTCCAGCCTTACCCTTGTTGGAACTGTCATAGCTTT
GACTGTTGCAACACCTCTGCTCGTTATCTTCAGCCCAATCCTTGTCCCGGCTCTCATCACAGTTGCACTC
CTCATCACCGGTTTTCTTTCCTCTGGAGGGTTTGGCATTGCCGCTATAACCGTTTTCTCTTGGATTTACA
AGTAAGCACACATTTATCATCTTACTTCATAATTTTGTGCAATATGTGCATGCATGTGTTGAGCCAGTAG
CTTTGGATCAATTTTTTTGGTCGAATAACAAATGTAACAATAAGAAATTGCAAATTCTAGGGAACATTTG
GTTAACTAAATACGAAATTTGACCTAGCTAGCTTGAATGTGTCTGTGTATATCATCTATATAGGTAAAAT
GCTTGGTATGATACCTATTGATTGTGAATAGGTACGCAACGGGAGAGCACCCACAGGGATCAGACAAGTT
GGACAGTGCAAGGATGAAGTTGGGAAGCAAAGCTCAGGATCTGAAAGACAGAGCTCAGTACTACGGACAG
CAACATACTGGTGGGGAACATGACCGTGACCGTACTCGTGGTGGCCAGCACACTACTATGAGCGAGCTGA
TTAAGGAGAACATGCACATGAAGCTGTACATGGAGGGCACCGTGAACAACCACCACTTCAAGTGCACATC
CGAGGGCGAAGGCAAGCCCTACGAGGGCACCCAGACCATGAGAATCAAGGTGGTCGAGGGCGGCCCTCTC
CCCTTCGCCTTCGACATCCTGGCTACCAGCTTCATGTACGGCAGCAGAACCTTCATCAACCACACCCAGG
GCATCCCCGACTTCTTTAAGCAGTCCTTCCCTGAGGGCTTCACATGGGAGAGAGTCACCACATACGAAGA
CGGGGGCGTGCTGACCGCTACCCAGGACACCAGCCTCCAGGACGGCTGCCTCATCTACAACGTCAAGATC
AGAGGGGTGAACTTCCCATCCAACGGCCCTGTGATGCAGAAGAAAACACTCGGCTGGGAGGCCAACACCG
AGATGCTGTACCCCGCTGACGGCGGCCTGGAAGGCAGAAGCGACATGGCCCTGAAGCTCGTGGGCGGGGG
CCACCTGATCTGCAACTTCAAGACCACATACAGATCCAAGAAACCCGCTAAGAACCTCAAGATGCCCGGC
GTCTACTATGTGGACCACAGACTGGAAAGAATCAAGGAGGCCGACAAAGAGACCTACGTCGAGCAGCACG
AGGTGGCTGTGGCCAGATACTGCGACCTCCCTAGCAAACTGGGGCACAAGTGAATCGTTCAAACATTTGG
CAATAAAGTTTCTTAAGATTGAATCCTGTTGCCGGTCTTGCGATGATTATCATATAATTTCTGTTGAATT
ACGTTAAGCATGTAATAATTAACATGTAATGCATGACGTTATTTATGAGATGGGTTTTTATGATTAGAGT
CCCGCAATTATACATTTAATACGCGATAGAAAACAAAATATAGCGCGCAAACTAGGATAAATTATCGCGC
GCGGTGTCATCTATGTTACTAGATCACTAGTGCGGCCGCCTGCAGGTCGACCATATGGGAGAGCTCAAGC
TTAGCTTGAGCTTGGATCAGATTGTCGTTTCCCGCCTTCAGTTTAAACTATCAGTGTTTGACAGGATATA
TTGGCGGGTAAACCTAAGAGAAAAGAGCGTTTATTAGAATAATCGGATATTTAAAAGGGCGTGAAAAGGT
TTATCCGTTCGTCCATTTGTATGTGCATGCCAACCACAGGGTTCCCCTCGGGATCAAAGTACTTTAAAGT
ACTTTAAAGTACTTTAAAGTACTTTGATCCAACCCCTCCGCTGCTATAGTGCAGTCGGCTTCTGACGTTC
AGTGCAGCCGTCTTCTGAAAACGACATGTCGCACAAGTCCTAAGTTACGCGACAGGCTGCCGCCCTGCCC
TTTTCCTGGCGTTTTCTTGTCGCGTGTTTTAGTCGCATAAAGTAGAATACTTGCGACTAGAACCGGAGAC
ATTACGCCATGAACAAGAGCGCCGCCGCTGGCCTGCTGGGCTATGCCCGCGTCAGCACCGACGACCAGGA
CTTGACCAACCAACGGGCCGAACTGCACGCGGCCGGCTGCACCAAGCTGTTTTCCGAGAAGATCACCGGC
ACCAGGCGCGACCGCCCGGAGCTGGCCAGGATGCTTGACCACCTACGCCCTGGCGACGTTGTGACAGTGA
CCAGGCTAGACCGCCTGGCCCGCAGCACCCGCGACCTACTGGACATTGCCGAGCGCATCCAGGAGGCCGG
CGCGGGCCTGCGTAGCCTGGCAGAGCCGTGGGCCGACACCACCACGCCGGCCGGCCGCATGGTGTTGACC
GTGTTCGCCGGCATTGCCGAGTTCGAGCGTTCCCTAATCATCGACCGCACCCGGAGCGGGCGCGAGGCCG
CCAAGGCCCGAGGCGTGAAGTTTGGCCCCCGCCCTACCCTCACCCCGGCACAGATCGCGCACGCCCGCGA
GCTGATCGACCAGGAAGGCCGCACCGTGAAAGAGGCGGCTGCACTGCTTGGCGTGCATCGCTCGACCCTG
TACCGCGCACTTGAGCGCAGCGAGGAAGTGACGCCCACCGAGGCCAGGCGGCGCGGTGCCTTCCGTGAGG
ACGCATTGACCGAGGCCGACGCCCTGGCGGCCGCCGAGAATGAACGCCAAGAGGAACAAGCATGAAACCG
CACCAGGACGGCCAGGACGAACCGTTTTTCATTACCGAAGAGATCGAGGCGGAGATGATCGCGGCCGGGT
ACGTGTTCGAGCCGCCCGCGCACGTCTCAACCGTGCGGCTGCATGAAATCCTGGCCGGTTTGTCTGATGC
CAAGCTGGCGGCCTGGCCGGCCAGCTTGGCCGCTGAAGAAACCGAGCGCCGCCGTCTAAAAAGGTGATGT
GTATTTGAGTAAAACAGCTTGCGTCATGCGGTCGCTGCGTATATGATGCGATGAGTAAATAAACAAATAC
GCAAGGGGAACGCATGAAGGTTATCGCTGTACTTAACCAGAAAGGCGGGTCAGGCAAGACGACCATCGCA
ACCCATCTAGCCCGCGCCCTGCAACTCGCCGGGGCCGATGTTCTGTTAGTCGATTCCGATCCCCAGGGCA
GTGCCCGCGATTGGGCGGCCGTGCGGGAAGATCAACCGCTAACCGTTGTCGGCATCGACCGCCCGACGAT
TGACCGCGACGTGAAGGCCATCGGCCGGCGCGACTTCGTAGTGATCGACGGAGCGCCCCAGGCGGCGGAC
TTGGCTGTGTCCGCGATCAAGGCAGCCGACTTCGTGCTGATTCCGGTGCAGCCAAGCCCTTACGACATAT
GGGCCACCGCCGACCTGGTGGAGCTGGTTAAGCAGCGCATTGAGGTCACGGATGGAAGGCTACAAGCGGC
CTTTGTCGTGTCGCGGGCGATCAAAGGCACGCGCATCGGCGGTGAGGTTGCCGAGGCGCTGGCCGGGTAC
GAGCTGCCCATTCTTGAGTCCCGTATCACGCAGCGCGTGAGCTACCCAGGCACTGCCGCCGCCGGCACAA
CCGTTCTTGAATCAGAACCCGAGGGCGACGCTGCCCGCGAGGTCCAGGCGCTGGCCGCTGAAATTAAATC
AAAACTCATTTGAGTTAATGAGGTAAAGAGAAAATGAGCAAAAGCACAAACACGCTAAGTGCCGGCCGTC
CGAGCGCACGCAGCAGCAAGGCTGCAACGTTGGCCAGCCTGGCAGACACGCCAGCCATGAAGCGGGTCAA
CTTTCAGTTGCCGGCGGAGGATCACACCAAGCTGAAGATGTACGCGGTACGCCAAGGCAAGACCATTACC
GAGCTGCTATCTGAATACATCGCGCAGCTACCAGAGTAAATGAGCAAATGAATAAATGAGTAGATGAATT
TTAGCGGCTAAAGGAGGCGGCATGGAAAATCAAGAACAACCAGGCACCGACGCCGTGGAATGCCCCATGT
GTGGAGGAACGGGCGGTTGGCCAGGCGTAAGCGGCTGGGTTGTCTGCCGGCCCTGCAATGGCACTGGAAC
CCCCAAGCCCGAGGAATCGGCGTGAGCGGTCGCAAACCATCCGGCCCGGTACAAATCGGCGCGGCGCTGG
GTGATGACCTGGTGGAGAAGTTGAAGGCCGCGCAGGCCGCCCAGCGGCAACGCATCGAGGCAGAAGCACG
CCCCGGTGAATCGTGGCAAGCGGCCGCTGATCGAATCCGCAAAGAATCCCGGCAACCGCCGGCAGCCGGT
GCGCCGTCGATTAGGAAGCCGCCCAAGGGCGACGAGCAACCAGATTTTTTCGTTCCGATGCTCTATGACG
TGGGCACCCGCGATAGTCGCAGCATCATGGACGTGGCCGTTTTCCGTCTGTCGAAGCGTGACCGACGAGC
TGGCGAGGTGATCCGCTACGAGCTTCCAGACGGGCACGTAGAGGTTTCCGCAGGGCCGGCCGGCATGGCC
AGTGTGTGGGATTACGACCTGGTACTGATGGCGGTTTCCCATCTAACCGAATCCATGAACCGATACCGGG
AAGGGAAGGGAGACAAGCCCGGCCGCGTGTTCCGTCCACACGTTGCGGACGTACTCAAGTTCTGCCGGCG
AGCCGATGGCGGAAAGCAGAAAGACGACCTGGTAGAAACCTGCATTCGGTTAAACACCACGCACGTTGCC
ATGCAGCGTACGAAGAAGGCCAAGAACGGCCGCCTGGTGACGGTATCCGAGGGTGAAGCCTTGATTAGCC
GCTACAAGATCGTAAAGAGCGAAACCGGGCGGCCGGAGTACATCGAGATCGAGCTAGCTGATTGGATGTA
CCGCGAGATCACAGAAGGCAAGAACCCGGACGTGCTGACGGTTCACCCCGATTACTTTTTGATCGATCCC
GGCATCGGCCGTTTTCTCTACCGCCTGGCACGCCGCGCCGCAGGCAAGGCAGAAGCCAGATGGTTGTTCA
AGACGATCTACGAACGCAGTGGCAGCGCCGGAGAGTTCAAGAAGTTCTGTTTCACCGTGCGCAAGCTGAT
CGGGTCAAATGACCTGCCGGAGTACGATTTGAAGGAGGAGGCGGGGCAGGCTGGCCCGATCCTAGTCATG
CGCTACCGCAACCTGATCGAGGGCGAAGCATCCGCCGGTTCCTAATGTACGGAGCAGATGCTAGGGCAAA
TTGCCCTAGCAGGGGAAAAAGGTCGAAAAGGTCTCTTTCCTGTGGATAGCACGTACATTGGGAACCCAAA
GCCGTACATTGGGAACCGGAACCCGTACATTGGGAACCCAAAGCCGTACATTGGGAACCGGTCACACATG
TAAGTGACTGATATAAAAGAGAAAAAAGGCGATTTTTCCGCCTAAAACTCTTTAAAACTTATTAAAACTC
TTAAAACCCGCCTGGCCTGTGCATAACTGTCTGGCCAGCGCACAGCCGAAGAGCTGCAAAAAGCGCCTAC
CCTTCGGTCGCTGCGCTCCCTACGCCCCGCCGCTTCGCGTCGGCCTATCGCGGCCGCTGGCCGCTCAAAA
ATGGCTGGCCTACGGCCAGGCAATCTACCAGGGCGCGGACAAGCCGCGCCGTCGCCACTCGACCGCCGGC
GCCCACATCAAGGCACCCTGCCTCGCGCGTTTCGGTGATGACGGTGAAAACCTCTGACACATGCAGCTCC
CGGAGACGGTCACAGCTTGTCTGTAAGCGGATGCCGGGAGCAGACAAGCCCGTCAGGGCGCGTCAGCGGG
TGTTGGCGGGTGTCGGGGCGCAGCCATGACCCAGTCACGTAGCGATAGCGGAGTGTATACTGGCTTAACT
ATGCGGCATCAGAGCAGATTGTACTGAGAGTGCACCATATGCGGTGTGAAATACCGCACAGATGCGTAAG
GAGAAAATACCGCATCAGGCGCTCTTCCGCTTCCTCGCTCACTGACTCGCTGCGCTCGGTCGTTCGGCTG
CGGCGAGCGGTATCAGCTCACTCAAAGGCGGTAATACGGTTATCCACAGAATCAGGGGATAACGCAGGAA
AGAACATGTGAGCAAAAGGCCAGCAAAAGGCCAGGAACCGTAAAAAGGCCGCGTTGCTGGCGTTTTTCCA
TAGGCTCCGCCCCCCTGACGAGCATCACAAAAATCGACGCTCAAGTCAGAGGTGGCGAAACCCGACAGGA
CTATAAAGATACCAGGCGTTTCCCCCTGGAAGCTCCCTCGTGCGCTCTCCTGTTCCGACCCTGCCGCTTA
CCGGATACCTGTCCGCCTTTCTCCCTTCGGGAAGCGTGGCGCTTTCTCATAGCTCACGCTGTAGGTATCT
CAGTTCGGTGTAGGTCGTTCGCTCCAAGCTGGGCTGTGTGCACGAACCCCCCGTTCAGCCCGACCGCTGC
GCCTTATCCGGTAACTATCGTCTTGAGTCCAACCCGGTAAGACACGACTTATCGCCACTGGCAGCAGCCA
CTGGTAACAGGATTAGCAGAGCGAGGTATGTAGGCGGTGCTACAGAGTTCTTGAAGTGGTGGCCTAACTA
CGGCTACACTAGAAGGACAGTATTTGGTATCTGCGCTCTGCTGAAGCCAGTTACCTTCGGAAAAAGAGTT
GGTAGCTCTTGATCCGGCAAACAAACCACCGCTGGTAGCGGTGGTTTTTTTGTTTGCAAGCAGCAGATTA
CGCGCAGAAAAAAAGGATCTCAAGAAGATCCTTTGATCTTTTCTACGGGGTCTGACGCTCAGTGGAACGA
AAACTCACGTTAAGGGATTTTGGTCATGCATGATATATCTCCCAATTTGTGTAGGGCTTATTATGCACGC
TTAAAAATAATAAAAGCAGACTTGACCTGATAGTTTGGCTGTGAGCAATTATGTGCTTAGTGCATCTAAC
GCTTGAGTTAAGCCGCGCCGCGAAGCGGCGTCGGCTTGAACGAATTTCTAGCTAGACATTATTTGCCGAC
TACCTTGGTGATCTCGCCTTTCACGTAGTGGACAAATTCTTCCAACTGATCTGCGCGCGAGGCCAAGCGA
TCTTCTTCTTGTCCAAGATAAGCCTGTCTAGCTTCAAGTATGACGGGCTGATACTGGGCCGGCAGGCGCT
CCATTGCCCAGTCGGCAGCGACATCCTTCGGCGCGATTTTGCCGGTTACTGCGCTGTACCAAATGCGGGA
CAACGTAAGCACTACATTTCGCTCATCGCCAGCCCAGTCGGGCGGCGAGTTCCATAGCGTTAAGGTTTCA
TTTAGCGCCTCAAATAGATCCTGTTCAGGAACCGGATCAAAGAGTTCCTCCGCCGCTGGACCTACCAAGG
CAACGCTATGTTCTCTTGCTTTTGTCAGCAAGATAGCCAGATCAATGTCGATCGTGGCTGGCTCGAAGAT
ACCTGCAAGAATGTCATTGCGCTGCCATTCTCCAAATTGCAGTTCGCGCTTAGCTGGATAACGCCACGGA
ATGATGTCGTCGTGCACAACAATGGTGACTTCTACAGCGCGGAGAATCTCGCTCTCTCCAGGGGAAGCCG
AAGTTTCCAAAAGGTCGTTGATCAAAGCTCGCCGCGTTGTTTCATCAAGCCTTACGGTCACCGTAACCAG
CAAATCAATATCACTGTGTGGCTTCAGGCCGCCATCCACTGCGGAGCCGTACAAATGTACGGCCAGCAAC
GTCGGTTCGAGATGGCGCTCGATGACGCCAACTACCTCTGATAGTTGAGTCGATACTTCGGCGATCACCG
CTTCCCCCATGATGTTTAACTTTGTTTTAGGGCGACTGCCCTGCTGCGTAACATCGTTGCTGCTCCATAA
CATCAAACATCGACCCACGGCGTAACGCGCTTGCTGCTTGGATGCCCGAGGCATAGACTGTACCCCAAAA
AAACAGTCATAACAAGCCATGAAAACCGCCACTGCGCCGTTACCACCGCTGCGTTCGGTCAAGGTTCTGG
ACCAGTTGCGTGAGCGCATACGCTACTTGCATTACAGCTTACGAACCGAACAGGCTTATGTCCACTGGGT
TCGTGCCCGAATTGATCACAGGCAGCAACGCTCTGTCATCGTTACAATCAACATGCTACCCTCCGCGAGA
TCATCCGTGTTTCAAACCCGGCAGCTTAGTTGCCGTTCTTCCGAATAGCATCGGTAACATGAGCAAAGTC
TGCCGCCTTACAACGGCTCTCCCGCTGACGCCGTCCCGGACTGATGGGCTGCCTGTATCGAGTGGTGATT
TTGTGCCGAGCTGCCGGTCGGGGAGCTGTTGGCTGGCTGGTGGCAGGATATATTGTGGTGTAAACAAATT
GACGCTTAGACAACTTAATAACACATTGCGGACGTTTTTAATGTACTGAATTAACGCCGAATTGAATTAT
CAGCTTGCATGCCGGTCGATCTAGTAACATAGATGACACCGCGCGCGATAATTTATCCTAGTTTGCGCGC
TATATTTTGTTTTCTATCGCGTATTAAATGTATAATTGCGGGACTCTAATCATAAAAACCCATCTCATAA
ATAACGTCATGCATTACATGTTAATTATTACATGCTTAACGTAATTCAACAGAAATTATATGATAATCAT
CGCAAGACCGGCAACAGGATTCAATCTTAAGAAACTTTATTGCCAAATGTTTGAACGATCTGCTTGACTC
TAGGGAATTAATTCCTGAATCACTGCGACCGGCCCTCCCGCGACCCAGCCGAGCGAGCTTAGCGAACTGT
GGACGAGAACTGTGCCACCAAGCGTAAGGCCGTTCTCTCGCATTTGCCTTGCTAGGCTCGCGCGAGTTGC
TGGCTGAGGCGTTCTCGAAATCAGCTCTTGTTCGGTCGGCATCTACTCTATTCCTTTGCCCTCGGACGAG
TGCTGGGGCGTCGGTTTCCACTATCGGCGAGTACTTCTACACAGCCATCGGTCCAGACGGCCGCGCTTCT
GCGGGCGATTTGTGTACGCCCGACAGTCCCGGCTCCGGATCGGACGATTGCGTCGCATCGACCCTGCGCC
CAAGCTGCATCATCGAAATTGCCGTCAACCAAGCTCTGATAGAGTTGGTCAAGACCAATGCGGAGCATAT
ACGCCCGGAGCCTTGGCGATCCTGCAAGCTCCGGATGCCTCCGCTCGAAGTAGCGCGTCTGCTGCTCCAT
ACAAGCCAACCACGGCCTCCAGAAGAAGATGTTGGCGACCTCGTATTGGGAATCCCCGAACATCGCCTCG
CTCCAGTCAATGACCGCTGTTATGCGGCCATTGTCCGTCAGGACATTGTTGGAGCCGAAATCCGCGTGCA
CGAGGTGCCGGACTTCGGGGCAGTCCTCGGCCCAAAGCATCAGCTCATCGAGAGCCTGCGCGACGGACGC
ACTGACGGTGTCGTCCATCACAGTTTGCCAGTGATACACATGGGGATCAGCAATCGCGCATATGAAATCA
CGCCATGTAGTGTATTGACCGATTCCTTGCGGTCCGAATGGGCCGAACCCGCTCGTCTGGCTAAGATCGG
CCGCAGCGATAGCATCCATAGCCTCCGCGACCGGCTGAAGAACAGCGGGCAGTTCGGTTTCAGGCAGGTC
TTGCAACGTGACACCCTGTGCACGGCGGGAGATGCAATAGGTCAGGCTCTCGCTGAACTCCCCAATGTCA
AGCACTTCCGGAATCGGGAGCGCGGCCGATGCAAAGTGCCGATAAACATAACGATCTTTGTAGAAACCAT
CGGCGCAGCTATTTACCCGCAGGACATATCCACGCCCTCCTACATCGAAGCTGAAAGCACGAGATTCTTC
GCCCTCCGAGAGCTGCATCAGGTCGGAGACGCTGTCGAACTTTTCGATCAGAAACTTCTCGACAGACGTC
GCGGTGAGTTCAGGCTTTTTCATAGGGGGGATTCGAGTTGAGAGTGAATATGAGACTCTAATTGGATACC
GAGGGGAATTTATGGAACGTCAGTGGAGCATTTTTGACAAGAAATATTTGCTAGCTGATAGTGACCTTAG
GCGACTTTTGAACGCGCAATAATGGTTTCTGACGTATGTGCTTAGCTCATTAAACTCCAGAAACCCGCGG
CTCAGTGGCTCCTTCAACGTTGCGGTTCTGTCAGTTCCAAACGTAAAACGGCTTGTCCCGCGTCATCGGC
GGGGGTCATAACGTGACTCCCTTAATTCTCCGCTCATGATCGATAATTCGCGGTACCCGGGGATCCTCTA
GAGGGCC
Features (pLannotate 1.2.2; 31 found; start..end, strand, type, name):
     41..65      +  protein_bind   attB1: mutant version of attB; recombination site for the Gateway® BP reaction BP Clonase™
    548..623     +  misc_RNA       gRNA scaffold: guide RNA scaffold for the Streptococcus pyogenes CRISPR/Cas9 system
    672..1043    +  CDS            HST (fragment): HSTC_ARATH - Also known as HPT2, VTE2-2. Experimental evidence at protein level: Swiss-Prot protein existence level 1. Involved in the synthesis of plastoquinone-9. Can use both homogentisic acid and 2,5-dihydroxyphenylacetic acid gamma-lactone as prenyl acceptors, and solanesyl diphosphate > farnesyl diphosphate > geranylgeranyl diphosphate >> phytyl diphosphate as prenyl donors. Do not catalyze the decardoxylation of homogentisate uncoupled from prenylation. From Arabidopsis thaliana (Mouse-ear cress).
   1195..1278    +  CDS            HST (fragment): HSTC_ARATH - Also known as HPT2, VTE2-2. Experimental evidence at protein level: Swiss-Prot protein existence level 1. Involved in the synthesis of plastoquinone-9. Can use both homogentisic acid and 2,5-dihydroxyphenylacetic acid gamma-lactone as prenyl acceptors, and solanesyl diphosphate > farnesyl diphosphate > geranylgeranyl diphosphate >> phytyl diphosphate as prenyl donors. Do not catalyze the decardoxylation of homogentisate uncoupled from prenylation. From Arabidopsis thaliana (Mouse-ear cress).
   1544..1618    +  CDS            HST (fragment): HSTC_ARATH - Also known as HPT2, VTE2-2. Experimental evidence at protein level: Swiss-Prot protein existence level 1. Involved in the synthesis of plastoquinone-9. Can use both homogentisic acid and 2,5-dihydroxyphenylacetic acid gamma-lactone as prenyl acceptors, and solanesyl diphosphate > farnesyl diphosphate > geranylgeranyl diphosphate >> phytyl diphosphate as prenyl donors. Do not catalyze the decardoxylation of homogentisate uncoupled from prenylation. From Arabidopsis thaliana (Mouse-ear cress).
   2429..4030    +  CDS            Cas9(N): N-terminal portion of Streptococcus pyogenes Cas9 (Zetsche et al., 2015)
   4031..6529    +  CDS            Cas9(C): C-terminal portion of Streptococcus pyogenes Cas9 (Zetsche et al., 2015)
   6530..6577    +  CDS            nucleoplasmin NLS: bipartite nuclear localization signal from nucleoplasmin
   6591..6839    +  terminator     HSP terminator: efficient transcription terminator from the Arabidopsis thaliana heat shock protein 18.2 gene (Nagaya et al., 2010)
   6848..6872    -  protein_bind   attB2: mutant version of attB; recombination site for the Gateway® BP reaction BP Clonase™
   7235..7759    -  CDS            MSR4 (fragment): MSRA4_ARATH - Also known as PMSR, PMSR4. Experimental evidence at protein level: Swiss-Prot protein existence level 1. Catalyzes the reduction of methionine sulfoxide (MetSO) to methionine in proteins. Plays a protective role against oxidative stress by restoring activity to proteins that have been inactivated by methionine oxidation. Prevents the methionine sulfoxidation of the heat shock protein HSP21 and its subsequent inactivation. MSRA family specifically reduces the MetSO S-enantiomer. From Arabidopsis thaliana (Mouse-ear cress).
   8301..9017    +  CDS            OLEO2_BRANA: Experimental evidence at protein level: Swiss-Prot protein existence level 1. May have a structural role to stabilize the lipid body during desiccation of the seed by preventing coalescence of the oil. Probably interacts with both lipid and phospholipid moieties of lipid bodies. May also provide recognition signals for specific lipase anchorage in lipolysis during seedling growth. From Brassica napus (Rape).
   9018..9710    +  CDS            TagRFP: TagRFP is a basic (constitutively fluorescent) red fluorescent protein published in 2007, derived from Entacmaea quadricolor. It has very low acid sensitivity.
   9714..9965    +  terminator     NOS terminator: nopaline synthase terminator and poly(A) signal
  10069..10093   +  misc_feature   RB T-DNA repeat: right border repeat from nopaline C58 T-DNA
  10463..10864   +  CDS            Y4CG_SINFN (fragment): Protein inferred from homology: Swiss-Prot protein existence level 3. From Sinorhizobium fredii (strain NBRC 101917 / NGR234).
  11424..12053   +  CDS            pVS1 StaA: stability protein from the Pseudomonas plasmid pVS1 (Heeb et al., 2000)
  12482..13555   +  CDS            pVS1 RepA: replication protein from the Pseudomonas plasmid pVS1 (Heeb et al., 2000)
  13621..13815   +  rep_origin     pVS1 oriV: origin of replication for the Pseudomonas plasmid pVS1 (Heeb et al., 2000)
  14018..14057   +  CDS            rop (fragment): Rop protein, which maintains plasmids at low copy number; rop
  14159..14299   +  misc_feature   bom: basis of mobility region from pBR322
  14485..15073   -  rep_origin     ori: high-copy-number ColE1/pMB1/pBR322/pUC origin of replication
  15319..16106   -  CDS            SmR (fragment): aminoglycoside adenylyltransferase (Murphy, 1985); aadA; confers resistance to spectinomycin and streptomycin
  16117..16173   -  CDS            GmR (fragment): gentamycin acetyltransferase; aacC1; confers resistance to gentamycin
  16349..16372   -  promoter       Pc promoter (fragment): intI1 (promoter lies within the coding sequence); class 1 integron promoter
  16631..16655   +  misc_feature   LB T-DNA repeat: left border repeat from nopaline C58 T-DNA
  16748..17000   -  terminator     NOS terminator: nopaline synthase terminator and poly(A) signal
  17016..17180   -  CDS            yokD (fragment): YOKD_BACSU - Experimental evidence at protein level: Swiss-Prot protein existence level 1. May contribute to antibiotic resistance. From Bacillus subtilis (strain 168).
  17201..18223   -  CDS            hph: KHYB_ECOLX - Experimental evidence at protein level: Swiss-Prot protein existence level 1. The aminoglycoside phosphotransferases achieve inactivation of their antibiotic substrates by phosphorylation. Only phosphorylates hygromycin and closely related compounds such as demethyl analogs and destomycin. From Escherichia coli.
  18259..18438   -  promoter       NOS promoter: nopaline synthase promoter
  18531..18553   +  misc_feature   MCS (fragment): pUC18/19 multiple cloning site
