[The description below was written by a language model from this plasmid's Addgene catalogue record and pLannotate feature annotations shown in this document.]
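Description:
pKI1.1R is a plant binary T-DNA vector of about 18.5 kb from the pKAMA-ITACHI series, built on the pFAST-R01 backbone for CRISPR/Cas9-mediated gene knockout in Arabidopsis thaliana. The backbone carries a ColE1/pBR322-type origin with a bom site for propagation in E. coli. It also carries the pVS1 replication and stability functions (oriV, RepA, StaA), which are the standard parts for maintaining binary vectors in Agrobacterium. Bacterial selection is by spectinomycin through an aadA (SmR) gene. Left and right nopaline-type T-DNA border repeats delimit the region transferred into the plant genome.

The editing cassette sits within the T-DNA, flanked by attB1 and attB2 Gateway recombination sites. It contains an S. pyogenes guide RNA scaffold, although the sgRNA promoter is not identified in the feature table or catalogue fields. It also contains a human-codon-optimised SpCas9, derived from pX330, under the Arabidopsis RPS5A promoter. Short fragments annotated as the Arabidopsis HST gene lie upstream of Cas9 and probably reflect genomic sequence in that promoter region rather than a functional coding insert. The record lists an N-terminal FLAG tag and NLS, and a C-terminal nucleoplasmin NLS is annotated, followed by the Arabidopsis HSP18.2 terminator.

Two plant markers accompany the cassette. A NOS promoter–hph–NOS terminator unit confers hygromycin resistance. An oleosin–TagRFP fusion with a NOS terminator gives red seed fluorescence, so transformed seeds can be identified visually and, by the same logic, non-fluorescent seeds lacking the transgene can be picked in later generations. The depositor notes that this version avoids the sgRNA truncation problem reported for pKIR1.1, at the cost of low cloning efficiency during construction.
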