Addgene plasmid #85808: pKI1.1R
Purpose: CRISPR/Cas9 in Arabidopsis with seed a fluorescent reporter.
Depositing lab: Tetsuya Higashiyama. Depositing organization: Nagoya University. Publication: pKAMA-ITACHI vectors for highly efficient CRISPR/Cas9-mediated gene knockout in Arabidopsis thaliana. Tsutsui H, Higashiyama T. Plant Cell Physiol. 2016 Nov 17. pii: pcw191. 10.1093/pcp/pcw191 PubMed 27856772.
Backbone
  Vector backbone: pFAST-R01
  Backbone manufacturer: Prof. Ikuko Hara-Nishimura
  Total vector size (bp): 18522
  Vector type: Plant Expression, CRISPR
  Selectable markers: Hygromycin ; TagRFP in seeds
Growth in bacteria
  Bacterial resistance: Spectinomycin, 50 μg/mL
  Growth temperature: 37°C
  Growth strain: DH5alpha
  Growth instructions: DH5alpha/Mach1 can be used. The cloning efficiency is very low. E. coli with high competency is required.
  Copy number: Unknown
Gene/Insert
  Gene/Insert name: human-codon-optimized SpCas9
  Species: Streptococcus pyogenes
  Promoter: AtRPS5A
  Tag / fusion protein: FLAG (N terminal on insert); NLS (N terminal on insert); NLS (C terminal on insert)
  Cloning method: TOPO Cloning
  Sequencing primers: 5′ atggactataaggaccacgac
Resource information
  A portion of this plasmid was derived from a plasmid made by: human-codon-optimized SpCas9 was closed from pX330-U6-Chimeric_BB-CBh-hSpCas9 (item #42230) that we bought from Addgene on 6th June, 2013 by Prof. Tetsuya Higashiyama
Terms and licenses: Academic/Nonprofit Terms; Industry Terms: Not Available to Industry
Depositor comments: Although this vector does not has a problem of sgRNA truncation like pKIR1.1, cloning efficiency in vector construction is low. E. coli with high competency is required.
How to cite: pKI1.1R was a gift from Tetsuya Higashiyama (Addgene plasmid # 85808 ; http://n2t.net/addgene:85808 ; RRID:Addgene_85808)
